>Addgene plasmid #54573 | TurboRFP-N1 | depositor partial sequence | sequence record 84970 | insert sequence
CATTGACGCAAATGGGCGGTAGGCGTGTACGGTGGGAGGTCTATATAAGCAGAGCTGGTTTAGTGAACCG
TCAGATCCGCTAGCGCTACCGGACTCAGATCTCGAGCTCAAGCTTCGAATTCTGCAGTCGACGGTACCGC
GGGCCCGGGATCCACCGGTCGCCACCATGAGCGAGCTGATCAAGGAGAACATGCACATGAAGCTGTACAT
GGAGGGCACCGTGAACAACCACCACTTCAAGTGCACATCCGAGGGCGAAGGCAAGCCCTACGAGGGCACC
CAGACCATGAAGATCAAGGTGGTCGAGGGCGGCCCTCTCCCCTTCGCCTTCGACATCCTGGCTACCAGCT
TCATGTACGGCAGCAAAGCCTTCATCAACCACACCCAGGGCATCCCCGACTTCTTTAAGCAGTCCTTCCC
TGAGGGCTTCACATGGGAGAGAATCACCACATACGAAGACGGGGGCGTGCTGACCGCTACCCAGGACACC
AGCTTCCAGAACGGCTGCATCATCTACAACGTCAAGATCAACGGGGTGAACTTCCCATCCAACGGCCCTG
TGATGCAGAAGAAAACACGCGGCTGGGAGGCCAACACCGAGATGCTGTACCCCGCTGACGGCGGCCTGAG
AGGCCACAGCCAGATGGCCCTGAAGCTCGTGGGCGGGGGCTACCTGCACTGCTCCTTCAAGACCACATAC
AGATCCAAGAAACCCGCTAAGAACCTCAAGATGCCCGGCTTCCACTTCGTGGACCACAGACTGGAAAGAA
TCAAGGAGGCCGACAAAGAGACCTACGTCGAGCAGCACGAGATGGCTGTGGCCAAGTACTGCGACCTCCC
TAGCAAACTGGGGCACAGATGATGCGGCCGCGACTCTAGATCATAATCAGCATACACATTTGTAGAGGTT
TACTTGCTTAAAA
