>Addgene plasmid #54573 | TurboRFP-N1 | addgene partial sequence | sequence record 90598 | CMV-F 5'-CGCAAATGGGCGGTAGGCGTG-3'
GTGAACCGTCAGATCCGCTAGCGCTACCGGACTCAGATCTCGAGCTCAAGCTTCGAATTCTGCAGTCGAC
GGTACCGCGGGCCCGGGATCCACCGGTCGCCACCATGAGCGAGCTGATCAAGGAGAACATGCACATGAAG
CTGTACATGGAGGGCACCGTGAACAACCACCACTTCAAGTGCACATCCGAGGGCGAAGGCAAGCCCTACG
AGGGCACCCAGACCATGAAGATCAAGGTGGTCGAGGGCGGCCCTCTCCCCTTCGCCTTCGACATCCTGGC
TACCAGCTTCATGTACGGCAGCAAAGCCTTCATCAACCACACCCAGGGCATCCCCGACTTCTTTAAGCAG
TCCTTCCCTGAGGGCTTCACATGGGAGAGAATCACCACATACGAAGACGGGGGCGTGCTGACCGCTACCC
AGGACACCAGCTTCCAGAACGGCTGCATCATCTACAACGTCAAGATCAACGGGGTGAACTTCCCATCCAA
CGGCCCTGTGATGCAGAAGAAAACACGCGGCTGGGAGGCCAACACCGAGATGCTGTACCCCGCTGACGGC
GGCCTGAGAGGCCACAGCCAGATGGCCCTGAAGCTCGTGGGCGGGGGCTACCTGCACTGCTCCTTCAAGA
CCACATACAGATCCAAGAAACCCGCTAAGAACCTCAAGATGCCCGGCTTCCACTTCGTGGACCACAGACT
GGAAAGAATCAAGGAGGCCGACAAAGAGACCTACGTCGAGCAGCACGAGATGGCTGTGGCCAAGTACTGC
GACCTCCCTAGCAAACTGGGGCACAGATGATGCGGCCGCGACTCTAGATCATAATCAGC
