[The description below was written by a language model from this plasmid's Addgene catalogue record.]
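Description:
TurboRFP-N1 is an empty mammalian expression backbone of about 4.75 kb, designed for building fusions in which the red fluorescent protein TurboRFP sits at the C terminus of a protein of interest. The "N1" designation indicates the cloning arrangement: a gene is inserted upstream of, and in frame with, the TurboRFP coding sequence, so that the partner protein forms the N-terminal part of the fusion and the fluorescent tag follows it. No insert is present in the deposited plasmid, so on its own it serves as a cloning vector rather than as a marker for a particular cellular location.

The plasmid is maintained in E. coli as a high-copy construct under kanamycin selection. In mammalian cells it carries a neomycin resistance marker, which allows G418 selection of stably transfected cells. The record lists TurboRFP's excitation maximum at 553 nm and its emission maximum at 574 nm, in the orange-red range. No feature table is provided, and the catalogue fields do not name the promoter driving the fusion, the polyadenylation signal, the origin of replication or the sites available in the cloning region, so these details cannot be stated from the record.

Typical use is to tag a protein of interest with TurboRFP for live-cell or fixed-cell fluorescence imaging of its expression and localization after transient or stable transfection. The associated publication concerns the development of a bright monomeric red fluorescent protein with an extended fluorescence lifetime. The record itself does not comment on TurboRFP's oligomeric state or how it behaves in fusions.
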