Addgene plasmid #54573: TurboRFP-N1
Purpose: (Empty Backbone) Localization: N1 Cloning Vector, Excitation: 553, Emission: 574
Depositing lab: Dmitriy Chudakov & Michael Davidson & Dorus Gadella. Publication: Bright monomeric red fluorescent protein with an extended fluorescence lifetime. Merzlyak EM, Goedhart J, Shcherbo D, Bulina ME, Shcheglov AS, Fradkov AF, Gaintzeva A, Lukyanov KA, Lukyanov S, Gadella TW, Chudakov DM. Nat Methods. 2007 Jul;4(7):555-7. Epub 2007 Jun 17. 10.1038/nmeth1062 PubMed 17572680.
Backbone
  Vector backbone: TurboRFP-N1
  Backbone size (bp): 4750
  Vector type: Mammalian Expression
  Selectable markers: Neomycin (select with G418)
  Tag / fusion protein: TurboRFP (C terminal on backbone)
Growth in bacteria
  Bacterial resistance: Kanamycin, 50 μg/mL
  Growth temperature: 37°C
  Growth strain: DH5alpha
  Copy number: High Copy
Gene/Insert
  Gene/Insert name: None
  Tag / fusion protein: TurboRFP (C terminal on backbone)
Resource information
  A portion of this plasmid was derived from a plasmid made by: D.M. Chudakov and T.W.J. Gadella; PMID 17572680
Terms and licenses: Academic/Nonprofit Terms; Industry Terms
Depositor comments: . Excitation = 553; Emission = 574
How to cite: TurboRFP-N1 was a gift from Dmitriy Chudakov & Michael Davidson & Dorus Gadella (Addgene plasmid # 54573)
